>Addgene plasmid #155346 | pSNAPf-hYTHDF1 | addgene full sequence | sequence record 308876 | Addgene NGS Result
GACATTGATTATTGACTAGTTATTAATAGTAATCAATTACGGGGTCATTAGTTCATAGCCCATATATGGA
GTTCCGCGTTACATAACTTACGGTAAATGGCCCGCCTGGCTGACCGCCCAACGACCCCCGCCCATTGACG
TCAATAATGACGTATGTTCCCATAGTAACGCCAATAGGGACTTTCCATTGACGTCAATGGGTGGAGTATT
TACGGTAAACTGCCCACTTGGCAGTACATCAAGTGTATCATATGCCAAGTACGCCCCCTATTGACGTCAA
TGACGGTAAATGGCCCGCCTGGCATTATGCCCAGTACATGACCTTATGGGACTTTCCTACTTGGCAGTAC
ATCTACGTATTAGTCATCGCTATTACCATGGTGATGCGGTTTTGGCAGTACATCAATGGGCGTGGATAGC
GGTTTGACTCACGGGGATTTCCAAGTCTCCACCCCATTGACGTCAATGGGAGTTTGTTTTGGCACCAAAA
TCAACGGGACTTTCCAAAATGTCGTAACAACTCCGCCCCATTGACGCAAATGGGCGGTAGGCGTGTACGG
TGGGAGGTCTATATAAGCAGAGCTCTCTGGCTAACTAGAGAACCCACTGCTTACTGGCTTATCGAAATTA
ATACGACTCACTATAGGGAGACCCAAGCTTGGTACCGAGCTCGGATCGTCGCTAGCGATATCGGCGCGCC
ACCATGTCGGCCACCAGCGTGGACACCCAGAGAACAAAAGGACAAGATAATAAAGTACAAAATGGTTCGT
TACATCAGAAGGATACAGTTCATGACAATGACTTTGAGCCCTACCTTACTGGACAGTCAAATCAGAGTAA
CAGTTACCCCTCAATGAGCGACCCCTACCTGTCCAGCTATTACCCGCCGTCCATTGGATTTCCTTACTCC
CTCAATGAGGCTCCGTGGTCTACTGCAGGGGACCCTCCGATTCCATACCTCACCACCTACGGACAGCTCA
GTAACGGAGACCATCATTTTATGCACGATGCTGTTTTTGGGCAGCCTGGGGGCCTGGGGAACAACATCTA
TCAGCACAGGTTCAATTTTTTCCCTGAAAACCCTGCGTTCTCAGCATGGGGGACAAGTGGGTCTCAAGGT
CAGCAGACCCAGAGCTCCGCGTATGGGAGCAGCTACACCTACCCCCCGAGCTCCCTGGGTGGCACGGTGG
TTGATGGGCAGCCAGGCTTTCACAGCGACACCCTCAGCAAGGCCCCCGGGATGAACAGCCTGGAGCAGGG
CATGGTTGGCCTGAAGATTGGGGACGTCAGCTCCTCCGCCGTCAAGACGGTGGGCTCTGTCGTCAGCAGC
GTGGCACTGACTGGTGTCCTTTCTGGCAACGGTGGGACAAATGTGAACATGCCAGTTTCAAAGCCGACCT
CGTGGGCTGCCATTGCCAGCAAGCCTGCAAAACCACAGCCTAAAATGAAAACAAAGAGCGGGCCTGTCAT
GGGGGGTGGGCTGCCCCCTCCACCCATAAAGCATAACATGGACATTGGCACCTGGGATAACAAGGGGCCT
GTGCCGAAGGCCCCAGTCCCCCAGCAGGCACCCTCTCCACAGGCTGCCCCACAGCCCCAGCAGGTGGCTC
AGCCTCTCCCAGCACAGCCCCCAGCTTTGGCTCAACCGCAGTATCAGAGCCCTCAGCAGCCACCCCAGAC
CCGCTGGGTTGCCCCACGCAACAGAAACGCGGCGTTTGGGCAGAGCGGAGGGGCTGGCAGCGATAGCAAC
TCTCCTGGAAACGTCCAGCCTAATTCTGCCCCCAGCGTCGAATCCCACCCCGTCCTTGAAAAACTGAAGG
CTGCTCACAGCTACAACCCGAAAGAGTTTGAGTGGAATCTGAAAAGCGGGCGTGTGTTCATCATCAAGAG
CTACTCTGAGGACGACATCCACCGCTCCATTAAGTACTCCATCTGGTGTAGCACAGAGCACGGCAACAAG
CGCCTGGACAGCGCCTTCCGCTGCATGAGCAGCAAGGGGCCCGTCTACCTGCTCTTCAGCGTCAATGGGA
GTGGGCATTTTTGTGGGGTGGCCGAGATGAAGTCCCCCGTGGACTACGGCACCAGTGCCGGGGTCTGGTC
TCAGGACAAGTGGAAGGGGAAGTTTGATGTCCAGTGGATTTTTGTTAAGGATGTACCCAATAACCAGCTC
CGGCACATCAGGCTGGAGAATAACGACAACAAACCGGTCACAAACTCCCGGGACACCCAGGAGGTGCCCT
TAGAAAAAGCCAAGCAAGTGCTGAAAATTATCAGTTCCTACAAGCACACAACCTCCATCTTCGACGACTT
TGCTCACTACGAGAAGCGCCAGGAGGAGGAGGAGGTGGTGCGCAAGGAACGGCAGAGTCGAAACAAACAA
GAATTCACCATGGACAAAGACTGCGAAATGAAGCGCACCACCCTGGATAGCCCTCTGGGCAAGCTGGAAC
TGTCTGGGTGCGAACAGGGCCTGCACCGTATCATCTTCCTGGGCAAAGGAACATCTGCCGCCGACGCCGT
GGAAGTGCCTGCCCCAGCCGCCGTGCTGGGCGGACCAGAGCCACTGATGCAGGCCACCGCCTGGCTCAAC
GCCTACTTTCACCAGCCTGAGGCCATCGAGGAGTTCCCTGTGCCAGCCCTGCACCACCCAGTGTTCCAGC
AGGAGAGCTTTACCCGCCAGGTGCTGTGGAAACTGCTGAAAGTGGTGAAGTTCGGAGAGGTCATCAGCTA
CAGCCACCTGGCCGCCCTGGCCGGCAATCCCGCCGCCACCGCCGCCGTGAAAACCGCCCTGAGCGGAAAT
CCCGTGCCCATTCTGATCCCCTGCCACCGGGTGGTGCAGGGCGACCTGGACGTGGGGGGCTACGAGGGCG
GGCTCGCCGTGAAAGAGTGGCTGCTGGCCCACGAGGGCCACAGACTGGGCAAGCCTGGGCTGGGTCCTGC
AGGCGGATCCGCGTTTAAACTCGAGGTTAATTAATGAGCGGCCGCATAGATAACTGATCCAGTGTGCTGG
AATTAATTCGCTGTCTGCGAGGGCCAGCTGTTGGGGTGAGTACTCCCTCTCAAAAGCGGGCATGACTTCT
GCGCTAAGATTGTCAGTTTCCAAAAACGAGGAGGATTTGATATTCACCTGGCCCGCGGTGATGCCTTTGA
GGGTGGCCGCGTCCATCTGGTCAGAAAAGACAATCTTTTTGTTGTCAAGCTTGAGGTGTGGCAGGCTTGA
GATCTGGCCATACACTTGAGTGACAATGACATCCACTTTGCCTTTCTCTCCACAGGTGTCCACTCCCAGG
TCCAACTGCAGGTCGAGCATGCATCTAGGGCGGCCAATTCCGCCCCTCTCCCCCCCCCCNCTCTCCCTCC
CCCCCCCCTAACGTTACTGGCCGAAGCCGCTTGGAATAAGGCCGGTGTGCGTTTGTCTATATGTTATTTT
CCACCATATTGCCGTCTTTTGGCAATGTGAGGGCCCGGAAACCTGGCCCTGTCTTCTTGACGAGCATTCC
TAGGGGTCTTTCCCCTCTCGCCAAAGGAATGCAAGGTCTGTTGAATGTCGTGAAGGAAGCAGTTCCTCTG
GAAGCTTCTTGAAGACAAACAACGTCTGTAGCGACCCTTTGCAGGCAGCGGAACCCCCCACCTGGCGACA
GGTGCCTCTGCGGCCAAAAGCCACGTGTATAAGATACACCTGCAAAGGCGGCACAACCCCAGTGCCACGT
TGTGAGTTGGATAGTTGTGGAAAGAGTCAAATGGCTCTCCTCAAGCGTATTCAACAAGGGGCTGAAGGAT
GCCCAGAAGGTACCCCATTGTATGGGATCTGATCTGGGGCCTCGGTGCACATGCTTTACATGTGTTTAGT
CGAGGTTAAAAAAACGTCTAGGCCCCCCGAACCACGGGGACGTGGTTTTCCTTTGAAAAACACGATGATA
AGCTTGCCACAACCCGGGATAATTCCTGCAGCCAATATGGGATCGGCCATTGAACAAGATGGATTGCACG
CAGGTTCTCCGGCCGCTTGGGTGGAGAGGCTATTCGGCTATGACTGGGCACAACAGACAATCGGCTGCTC
TGATGCCGCCGTGTTCCGGCTGTCAGCGCAGGGGCGCCCGGTTCTTTTTGTCAAGACCGACCTGTCCGGT
GCCCTGAATGAACTGCAGGACGAGGCAGCGCGGCTATCGTGGCTGGCCACGACGGGCGTTCCTTGCGCAG
CTGTGCTCGACGTTGTCACTGAAGCGGGAAGGGACTGGCTGCTATTGGGCGAAGTGCCGGGGCAGGATCT
CCTGTCATCTCACCTTGCTCCTGCCGAGAAAGTATCCATCATGGCTGATGCAATGCGGCGGCTGCATACG
CTTGATCCGGCTACCTGCCCATTCGACCACCAAGCGAAACATCGCATCGAGCGAGCACGTACTCGGATGG
AAGCCGGTCTTGTCGATCAGGATGATCTGGACGAAGAGCATCAGGGGCTCGCGCCAGCCGAACTGTTCGC
CAGGCTCAAGGCGCGCATGCCCGACGGCGATGATCTCGTCGTGACCCATGGCGATGCCTGCTTGCCGAAT
ATCATGGTGGAAAATGGCCGCTTTTCTGGATTCATCGACTGTGGCCGGCTGGGTGTGGCGGACCGCTATC
AGGACATAGCGTTGGCTACCCGTGATATTGCTGAAGAGCTTGGCGGCGAATGGGCTGACCGCTTCCTCGT
GCTTTACGGTATCGCCGCTCCCGATTCGCAGCGCATCGCCTTCTATCGCCTTCTTGACGAGTTCTTCTGA
GGGGATCAATTCTCTAGATAACTGATCATAATCAGCCATACCACATTTGTAGAGGTTTTACTTGCTTTAA
AAAACCTCCCACACCTCCCCCTGAACCTGAAACATAAAATGAATGCAATTGTTGTTGTTAACTTGTTTAT
TGCAGCTTATAATGGTTACAAATAAAGCAATAGCATCACAAATTTCACAAATAAAGCATTTTTTTCACTG
CATTCTAGTTGTGGTTTGTCCAAACTCATCAATGTATCTTAACGCGTCGAGTGCATTCTAGTTGTGGTTT
GTCCAAACTCATCAATGTATCTTATCATGTCTGTATACCGTCGACCTCTAGCTAGAGCTTGGCGTAATCA
TGGTCATAGCTGTTTCCTGTGTGAAATTGTTATCCGCTCACAATTCCACACAACATACGAGCCGGAAGCA
TAAAGTGTAAAGCCTGGGGTGCCTAATGAGTGAGCTAACTCACATTAATTGCGTTGCGCTCACTGCCCGC
TTTCCAGTCGGGAAACCTGTCGTGCCAGCTGCATTAATGAATCGGCCAACGCGCGGGGAGAGGCGGTTTG
CGTATTGGGCGCTCTTCCGCTTCCTCGCTCACTGACTCGCTGCGCTCGGTCGTTCGGCTGCGGCGAGCGG
TATCAGCTCACTCAAAGGCGGTAATACGGTTATCCACAGAATCAGGGGATAACGCAGGAAAGAACATGTG
AGCAAAAGGCCAGCAAAAGGCCAGGAACCGTAAAAAGGCCGCGTTGCTGGCGTTTTTCCATAGGCTCCGC
CCCCCTGACGAGCATCACAAAAATCGACGCTCAAGTCAGAGGTGGCGAAACCCGACAGGACTATAAAGAT
ACCAGGCGTTTCCCCCTGGAAGCTCCCTCGTGCGCTCTCCTGTTCCGACCCTGCCGCTTACCGGATACCT
GTCCGCCTTTCTCCCTTCGGGAAGCGTGGCGCTTTCTCATAGCTCACGCTGTAGGTATCTCAGTTCGGTG
TAGGTCGTTCGCTCCAAGCTGGGCTGTGTGCACGAACCCCCCGTTCAGCCCGACCGCTGCGCCTTATCCG
GTAACTATCGTCTTGAGTCCAACCCGGTAAGACACGACTTATCGCCACTGGCAGCAGCCACTGGTAACAG
GATTAGCAGAGCGAGGTATGTAGGCGGTGCTACAGAGTTCTTGAAGTGGTGGCCTAACTACGGCTACACT
AGAAGAACAGTATTTGGTATCTGCGCTCTGCTGAAGCCAGTTACCTTCGGAAAAAGAGTTGGTAGCTCTT
GATCCGGCAAACAAACCACCGCTGGTAGCGGTGGTTTTTTTGTTTGCAAGCAGCAGATTACGCGCAGAAA
AAAAGGATCTCAAGAAGATCCTTTGATCTTTTCTACGGGGTCTGACGCTCAGTGGAACGAAAACTCACGT
TAAGGGATTTTGGTCATGAGATTATCAAAAAGGATCTTCACCTAGATCCTTTTAAATTAAAAATGAAGTT
TTAAATCAATCTAAAGTATATATGAGTAAACTTGGTCTGACAGTTACCAATGCTTAATCAGTGAGGCACC
TATCTCAGCGATCTGTCTATTTCGTTCATCCATAGTTGCCTGACTCCCCGTCGTGTAGATAACTACGATA
CGGGAGGGCTTACCATCTGGCCCCAGTGCTGCAATGATACCGCGAGACCCACGCTCACCGGCTCCAGATT
TATCAGCAATAAACCAGCCAGCCGGAAGGGCCGAGCGCAGAAGTGGTCCTGCAACTTTATCCGCCTCCAT
CCAGTCTATTAATTGTTGCCGGGAAGCTAGAGTAAGTAGTTCGCCAGTTAATAGTTTGCGCAACGTTGTT
GCCATTGCTACAGGCATCGTGGTGTCACGCTCGTCGTTTGGTATGGCTTCATTCAGCTCCGGTTCCCAAC
GATCAAGGCGAGTTACATGATCCCCCATGTTGTGCAAAAAAGCGGTTAGCTCCTTCGGTCCTCCGATCGT
TGTCAGAAGTAAGTTGGCCGCAGTGTTATCACTCATGGTTATGGCAGCACTGCATAATTCTCTTACTGTC
ATGCCATCCGTAAGATGCTTTTCTGTGACTGGTGAGTACTCAACCAAGTCATTCTGAGAATAGTGTATGC
GGCGACCGAGTTGCTCTTGCCCGGCGTCAATACGGGATAATACCGCGCCACATAGCAGAACTTTAAAAGT
GCTCATCATTGGAAAACGTTCTTCGGGGCGAAAACTCTCAAGGATCTTACCGCTGTTGAGATCCAGTTCG
ATGTAACCCACTCGTGCACCCAACTGATCTTCAGCATCTTTTACTTTCACCAGCGTTTCTGGGTGAGCAA
AAACAGGAAGGCAAAATGCCGCAAAAAAGGGAATAAGGGCGACACGGAAATGTTGAATACTCATACTCTT
CCTTTTTCAATATTATTGAAGCATTTATCAGGGTTATTGTCTCATGAGCGGATACATATTTGAATGTATT
TAGAAAAATAAACAAATAGGGGTTCCGCGCACATTTCCCCGAAAAGTGCCACCTGACGTCGACGGATCGG
GAGATCTCCCGATCCCCTATGGTGCACTCTCAGTACAATCTGCTCTGATGCCGCATAGTTAAGCCAGTAT
CTGCTCCCTGCTTGTGTGTTGGAGGTCGCTGAGTAGTGCGCGAGCAAAATTTAAGCTACAACAAGGCAAG
GCTTGACCGACAATTGCATGAAGAATCTGCTTAGGGTTAGGCGTTTTGCGCTGCTTCGCGATGTACGGGC
CAGATATACGCGTT
Features (pLannotate 1.2.2; 20 found; start..end, strand, type, name):
      1..380     +  enhancer       CMV enhancer: human cytomegalovirus immediate early enhancer
    381..584     +  promoter       CMV promoter: human cytomegalovirus (CMV) immediate early promoter
    580..613     +  LTR            5' LTR (truncated) (fragment): truncated 5' long terminal repeat (LTR) from HIV-1
    629..647     +  promoter       T7 promoter: promoter for bacteriophage T7 RNA polymerase
    704..2380    +  CDS            YTHDF1: YTHD1_HUMAN - Also known as C20orf21 From Homo sapiens (Human).
   2390..2935    +  CDS            SNAP-tag®: human O6-alkylguanine-DNA-alkyltransferase variant that forms covalent bonds with benzylguanine derivatives fast-reacting variant, optimized for mammalian expression
   3046..3275    +  intron         chimeric intron: chimera between introns from adenovirus and immunoglobulin heavy chain genes
   3459..3921    +  misc_feature   IRES: internal ribosome entry site (IRES) of the encephalomyocarditis virus (EMCV)
   3957..4760    +  CDS            NeoR/KanR: aminoglycoside phosphotransferase from Tn5; aph(3')-II (or nptII); confers resistance to neomycin, kanamycin, and G418 (Geneticin®)
   4783..4867    +  CDS            large T antigen (fragment): large T antigen from SV40 (simian virus 40)
   4890..5011    +  polyA_signal   SV40 poly(A) signal: SV40 polyadenylation signal
   5022..5073    +  polyA_signal   SV40 poly(A) signal (fragment): SV40 polyadenylation signal
   5137..5153    -  protein_bind   lac operator: The lac repressor binds to the lac operator to inhibit transcription in E. coli. This inhibition can be relieved by adding lactose or isopropyl-β-D-thiogalactopyranoside (IPTG). lac repressor encoded by lacI
   5161..5191    -  promoter       lac promoter: promoter for the E. coli lac operon
   5206..5227    -  protein_bind   CAP binding site: CAP binding activates transcription in the presence of cAMP. E. coli catabolite activator protein
   5240..5332    -  CDS            lacI (fragment): lac repressor; lacI; The lac repressor binds to the lac operator to inhibit transcription in E. coli. This inhibition can be relieved by adding lactose or isopropyl-β-D-thiogalactopyranoside (IPTG).
   5515..6103    -  rep_origin     ori: high-copy-number ColE1/pMB1/pBR322/pUC origin of replication
   6274..7134    -  CDS            AmpR: β-lactamase; bla; confers resistance to ampicillin, carbenicillin, and related antibiotics
   7135..7239    -  promoter       AmpR promoter: bla
   7298..7350    -  misc_feature   bom (fragment): basis of mobility region from pBR322
