[The description below was written by a language model from this plasmid's Addgene catalogue record and pLannotate feature annotations shown in this document.]
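Description:
pSNAPf-hYTHDF1 is a mammalian expression plasmid of about 7.5 kb built on the commercial pSNAPf backbone. It produces full-length human YTHDF1, an m6A-binding YTH-domain protein, fused at its C-terminus to the SNAP-tag. The plasmid is propagated in E. coli through a high-copy ColE1/pUC-type origin and selected with ampicillin via the β-lactamase gene and its native promoter. Short lac promoter/operator, lacI and bom fragments also appear in the annotation and are backbone remnants with no evident role in expression.

Transcription in mammalian cells is driven by the human cytomegalovirus immediate-early enhancer and promoter. A T7 promoter sits just downstream and also serves as a sequencing primer site. The YTHDF1 coding sequence was inserted between AscI and EcoRI sites, both of which are retained. It lies directly upstream of the SNAPf coding sequence, a fast-reacting O6-alkylguanine-DNA-alkyltransferase variant that bonds covalently with benzylguanine derivatives, so the fusion protein can be labelled with cell-permeable fluorophores or other substrates.

Downstream of the fusion are a chimeric intron, an EMCV IRES and the neomycin phosphotransferase gene, followed by SV40 polyadenylation signals. This layout places the resistance marker on the same transcript as the tagged protein, which allows G418 selection of stable lines in which drug resistance is linked to YTHDF1-SNAP expression. The associated publication concerns the role of YTHDF proteins in stress granule formation, which suggests use in labelling and imaging YTHDF1 in mammalian cells.
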