Addgene plasmid #155346: pSNAPf-hYTHDF1
Purpose: Express full-length human YTHDF1 with a C-terminal SNAP-tag in mammalian cells
Depositing lab: Xiaowei Zhuang. Depositing organization: Harvard University. Publication: m(6)A-binding YTHDF proteins promote stress granule formation. Fu Y, Zhuang X. Nat Chem Biol. 2020 May 25. pii: 10.1038/s41589-020-0524-y. doi: 10.1038/s41589-020-0524-y. PubMed 32451507.
Backbone
  Vector backbone: pSNAPf
  Backbone manufacturer: New England Biolabs
  Vector type: Mammalian Expression
Growth in bacteria
  Bacterial resistance: Ampicillin, 100 μg/mL
  Growth temperature: 37°C
  Growth strain: DH5alpha
  Copy number: Unknown
Gene/Insert
  Gene/Insert name: YTHDF1
  Species: H. sapiens (human)
  GenBank ID: CCDS13511.1
  Entrez Gene: YTHDF1 (a.k.a. C20orf21, DF1)
  Promoter: CMV
  Cloning method: Restriction Enzyme; 5′ cloning site AscI (not destroyed); 3′ cloning site EcoRI (not destroyed)
  Sequencing primers: 5′ T7: TAATACGACTCACTATAG; 3′ pSNAPf-SeqR: GGAGTACTCACCCCAACAGC
Terms and licenses: Academic/Nonprofit Terms; Industry Terms: Not Available to Industry
How to cite: pSNAPf-hYTHDF1 was a gift from Xiaowei Zhuang (Addgene plasmid # 155346 ; http://n2t.net/addgene:155346 ; RRID:Addgene_155346)
