>Addgene plasmid #155346 | pSNAPf-hYTHDF1 | depositor partial sequence | sequence record 300663 | Insert sequence
ATGTCGGCCACCAGCGTGGACACCCAGAGAACAAAAGGACAAGATAATAAAGTACAAAATGGTTCGTTAC
ATCAGAAGGATACAGTTCATGACAATGACTTTGAGCCCTACCTTACTGGACAGTCAAATCAGAGTAACAG
TTACCCCTCAATGAGCGACCCCTACCTGTCCAGCTATTACCCGCCGTCCATTGGATTTCCTTACTCCCTC
AATGAGGCTCCGTGGTCTACTGCAGGGGACCCTCCGATTCCATACCTCACCACCTACGGACAGCTCAGTA
ACGGAGACCATCATTTTATGCACGATGCTGTTTTTGGGCAGCCTGGGGGCCTGGGGAACAACATCTATCA
GCACAGGTTCAATTTTTTCCCTGAAAACCCTGCGTTCTCAGCATGGGGGACAAGTGGGTCTCAAGGTCAG
CAGACCCAGAGCTCCGCGTATGGGAGCAGCTACACCTACCCCCCGAGCTCCCTGGGTGGCACGGTGGTTG
ATGGGCAGCCAGGCTTTCACAGCGACACCCTCAGCAAGGCCCCCGGGATGAACAGCCTGGAGCAGGGCAT
GGTTGGCCTGAAGATTGGGGACGTCAGCTCCTCCGCCGTCAAGACGGTGGGCTCTGTCGTCAGCAGCGTG
GCACTGACTGGTGTCCTTTCTGGCAACGGTGGGACAAATGTGAACATGCCAGTTTCAAAGCCGACCTCGT
GGGCTGCCATTGCCAGCAAGCCTGCAAAACCACAGCCTAAAATGAAAACAAAGAGCGGGCCTGTCATGGG
GGGTGGGCTGCCCCCTCCACCCATAAAGCATAACATGGACATTGGCACCTGGGATAACAAGGGGCCTGTG
CCGAAGGCCCCAGTCCCCCAGCAGGCACCCTCTCCACAGGCTGCCCCACAGCCCCAGCAGGTGGCTCAGC
CTCTCCCAGCACAGCCCCCAGCTTTGGCTCAACCGCAGTATCAGAGCCCTCAGCAGCCACCCCAGACCCG
CTGGGTTGCCCCACGCAACAGAAACGCGGCGTTTGGGCAGAGCGGAGGGGCTGGCAGCGATAGCAACTCT
CCTGGAAACGTCCAGCCTAATTCTGCCCCCAGCGTCGAATCCCACCCCGTCCTTGAAAAACTGAAGGCTG
CTCACAGCTACAACCCGAAAGAGTTTGAGTGGAATCTGAAAAGCGGGCGTGTGTTCATCATCAAGAGCTA
CTCTGAGGACGACATCCACCGCTCCATTAAGTACTCCATCTGGTGTAGCACAGAGCACGGCAACAAGCGC
CTGGACAGCGCCTTCCGCTGCATGAGCAGCAAGGGGCCCGTCTACCTGCTCTTCAGCGTCAATGGGAGTG
GGCATTTTTGTGGGGTGGCCGAGATGAAGTCCCCCGTGGACTACGGCACCAGTGCCGGGGTCTGGTCTCA
GGACAAGTGGAAGGGGAAGTTTGATGTCCAGTGGATTTTTGTTAAGGATGTACCCAATAACCAGCTCCGG
CACATCAGGCTGGAGAATAACGACAACAAACCGGTCACAAACTCCCGGGACACCCAGGAGGTGCCCTTAG
AAAAAGCCAAGCAAGTGCTGAAAATTATCAGTTCCTACAAGCACACAACCTCCATCTTCGACGACTTTGC
TCACTACGAGAAGCGCCAGGAGGAGGAGGAGGTGGTGCGCAAGGAACGGCAGAGTCGAAACAAACAA
